Addgene plasmid #73160: pET24a_UDP_Xase_E162
Purpose: Expresses in E. coli, S. pneumoniae TIGR4 UDP-Xase SP_1669 mutant E162A
Depositing lab: Sandra Gabelli. Depositing organization: Johns Hopkins University and School of Medicine. Publication: A UDP-X diphosphatase from Streptococcus pneumoniae hydrolyzes precursors of peptidoglycan biosynthesis. Duong-Ly KC, Woo HN, Dunn CA, Xu W, Babic A, Bessman MJ, Amzel LM, Gabelli SB. PLoS One. 2013 May 15;8(5):e64241. doi: 10.1371/journal.pone.0064241. Print 2013. PONE-D-13-06764 PubMed 23691178.
Backbone
  Vector backbone: pET24
  Backbone manufacturer: Novagen
  Vector type: Bacterial Expression
Growth in bacteria
  Bacterial resistance: Kanamycin, 50 μg/mL
  Growth temperature: 37°C
  Growth strain: DH5alpha
  Growth instructions: For protein production, use GC5 cells.
  Copy number: Low Copy
Gene/Insert
  Gene/Insert name: pET24a (alt names: A0A0H2URA0; NC_003028.3; Sp_1699)
  Species: Streptococcus pneumoniae serotype 4 (strain ATCC BAA-334 / TIGR4
  Mutation: change glutamate 162 to alanine
  GenBank ID: NC_003028.3
  Cloning method: Restriction Enzyme; 5′ cloning site BAMH1 (not destroyed); 3′ cloning site NdeI (not destroyed)
  Sequencing primers: 5′ 5 9 -TGGACAATTCCAA- GAAAATCAAGCAATTGCTGACCTTCAATTTTTTG-3; 3′ 5 9 -CAAAAAATTGAAGGTCAGCAATTGCTT- GATTTTCTTGGAATTGTCCA-3 9 ,
Terms and licenses: Academic/Nonprofit Terms; Industry Terms: Not Available to Industry
Depositor comments: Cells expressing proteins containing mutations were lysed by microfludization. The lysate was brought up to 30% ammonium sulfate saturation, proteins were precipitated, and then resus- pended in TED buffer. The remaining lysate was brought to 60% ammonium sulfate saturation and proteins were precipitated and resuspended, brought to 90% ammonium sulfate saturation and precipitated and resuspended again. The proteins of interest were present in the 60% and 90% ammonium sulfate precipitates. These protein fractions were further purified by hydrophobic interaction chromatography using a Phenyl FF 16/10 High Sub column (GE Healthcare) followed by anion exchange chromatog- raphy on a Source Q column (GE Healthcare) and size exclusion chromatography on a Sephacryl S200 16/60 column (GE Healthcare).
How to cite: pET24a_UDP_Xase_E162 was a gift from Sandra Gabelli (Addgene plasmid # 73160 ; http://n2t.net/addgene:73160 ; RRID:Addgene_73160)
