[The description below was written by a language model from this plasmid's Addgene catalogue record.]
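Description:
pET24a_UDP_Xase_E162 is a bacterial expression plasmid built on the Novagen pET24 backbone for producing a mutant Streptococcus pneumoniae enzyme in E. coli. It is selected with kanamycin and is recorded as low copy. No feature table accompanies the record, so the regulatory elements are not itemised. pET24-series vectors generally drive the insert from a T7 promoter under lac operator control, which requires a host supplying T7 RNA polymerase, but this should be taken as a property of the backbone family rather than something confirmed for this clone.

The insert encodes the UDP-X diphosphatase (UDP-Xase) from S. pneumoniae serotype 4 strain TIGR4, carrying a substitution of glutamate 162 to alanine. The wild-type enzyme is described as hydrolysing precursors of peptidoglycan biosynthesis. The record is internally inconsistent in a few places: the insert name field simply repeats the vector name, and the locus tag appears as SP_1669 in the purpose statement but as Sp_1699 among the alternative names. The gene was introduced by restriction cloning using NdeI and BamHI sites, both retained, although the record lists BamHI as the 5′ site and NdeI as the 3′ site, the reverse of the usual pET orientation.

No affinity tag is mentioned. The depositor's comments describe purification by ammonium sulfate fractionation followed by hydrophobic interaction, anion exchange and size exclusion chromatography, which fits an untagged protein, though the record does not say so. The construct is suited to producing the E162A variant for biochemical or structural comparison with the wild-type enzyme, for example to probe the contribution of this residue to activity.
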