>Addgene plasmid #73160 | pET24a_UDP_Xase_E162 | addgene partial sequence | sequence record 140472 | T7term 5'-GCTAGTTATTGCTCAGCGG-3'
GCAGCCGGATCTCAGTGGTGGTGGTGGTGGTGCTCGAGTGCGGCCGCAAGCTTGTCGACGGAGCTCGAAT
TCGGATCCTTAGTCAAGATATTGCCCCCTATGACCTTGATAAACCTGCCAAAGAAGCTCTATTTGCTCCT
TGGTAATGCGTTTTTCAGATAAGTTCGGCAGTTGGTCAATGGCAAAAAATTGAAGGTCAGCAATTGCTTG
ATTTTCTTGGAATTGTCCATCAAGAAGCTTACATCCAAAAACAAACTTTGTATACTGTTTGCTCTGTAGT
TGGAAACGATTGGTATCAAAAACAGCTAGCAGTCTTTCAACTTTGGCTTTAAAACCGGTTTCTTCTTCAA
TTTCCTTGAGAATATTTTCTGTTGGAGAATAGCCGACTTCACCAAAGCCACCTGGCAAAGCCCAACTATC
CTCTCCTTGTCCCCTAACCAGACAAATCTTCTCATCCTCAACAATCCAAGCACGGACGTCCATTAACGGA
GTCGCATAAGCAGAAGTTGGCTTCAAGACTTCTGCCACTTCTTCGGAATCAAGGTCTGATGCTTGATTCA
ACATTTCAGATAACAGACTTCGCAAGTCTTCGTAGCGCTCACGGTCAAACGGATCTTTTGTAAAGGTTAA
GCCAGTATCTGTAATGGCAATCATTCTTTGCAAATACTTGACAAAATCACTTGTCTTCATATGTATATCT
CCTTCTTAAAGTTAAACAAAATTATTTCTAGAGGGGAATTGTTATCCGCTCACAATTCCCCTATAGTGAG
TCGTATTAATTTCGCGGGATCGAGATCTCGATCCTCTACGCCGGACGCATCGTGGCCGGCATCACC
