>Addgene plasmid #73160 | pET24a_UDP_Xase_E162 | addgene partial sequence | sequence record 140819 | T7 5'-TAATACGACTCACTATAGGG-3'
CTTTAAGAAGGAGATATACATATGAAGACAAGTGATTTTGTCAAGTATTTGCAAAGAATGATTGCCATTA
CAGATACTGGCTTAACCTTTACAAAAGATCCGTTTGACCGTGAGCGCTACGAAGACTTGCGAAGTCTGTT
ATCTGAAATGTTGAATCAAGCATCAGACCTTGATTCCGAAGAAGTGGCAGAAGTCTTGAAGCCAACTTCT
GCTTATGCGACTCCGTTAATGGACGTCCGTGCTTGGATTGTTGAGGATGAGAAGATTTGTCTGGTTAGGG
GACAAGGAGAGGATAGTTGGGCTTTGCCAGGTGGCTTTGGTGAAGTCGGCTATTCTCCAACAGAAAATAT
TCTCAAGGAAATTGAAGAAGAAACCGGTTTTAAAGCCAAAGTTGAAAGACTGCTAGCTGTTTTTGATACC
AATCGTTTCCAACTACAGAGCAAACAGTATACAAAGTTTGTTTTTGGATGTAAGCTTCTTGATGGACAAT
TCCAAGAAAATCAAGCAATTGCTGACCTTCAATTTTTTGCCATTGACCAACTGCCGAACTTATCTGAAAA
ACGCATTACCAAGGAGCAAATAGAGCTTCTTTGGCAGGTTTATCAAGGTCATAGGGGGCAATATCTTGAC
TAAGGATCCGAATTCGAGCTCCGTCGACAAGCTTGCGGCCGCACTCGAGCACCACCACCACCACCACTGA
GATCCGGCTGCTAACAAAGCCCGAAAGGAAGCTGAGTTGGCTGCTGCCACCGCTGAGCAATAACTAGCAT
AACCCCTTGG
